Addgene plasmid #242677: pCMV-SpCas9-VRQR(+N1286Q)-P2A-EGFP (LRF247)
Purpose: CMV promoter expression plasmid for human codon optimized SpCas9-VRQR(N1286Q)-BPNLS(SV40)-3xFLAG-P2A-EGFP
Depositing lab: Benjamin Kleinstiver. Depositing organization: Massachusetts General Hospital. Publication: Treatment of a severe vascular disease using a bespoke CRISPR-Cas9 base editor in mice. Alves CRR, Das S, Krishnan V, Ha LL, Fox LR, Stutzman HE, Shamber CE, Kalailingam P, McCarthy S, Lino Cardenas CL, Fong CE, Imai T, Mitra S, Yun S, Wood RK, Benning FMC, Roh K, Lawton J, Kim N, Silverstein RA, Ferreira da Silva J, de la Cruz D, Richa R, Xie J, Gray-Edwards HL, Malhotra R, Chung DY, Chao LH, Tsai SQ, Maguire CA, Lindsay ME, Kleinstiver BP, Musolino PL. Nat Biomed Eng. 2025 Sep 11:10.1038/s41551-025-01499-1. doi: 10.1038/s41551-025-01499-1. PubMed 40935887.
Backbone
  Vector backbone: pCMV-T7-SpCas9-P2A-EGFP (RTW3027) (Addgene Plasmid #139987)
  Vector type: Mammalian Expression, CRISPR
Growth in bacteria
  Bacterial resistance: Ampicillin, 100 μg/mL
  Growth temperature: 37°C
  Growth strain: DH5alpha
  Copy number: High Copy
Gene/Insert
  Gene/Insert name: pCMV-SpCas9-VRQR(N1286Q)-BPNLS(SV40)-3xFLAG-P2A-EGFP (alt names: LRF247; SpCas9-VRQR(+N1286Q) nuclease)
  Species: Synthetic
  Mutation: VRQR + N1286Q mutations in SpCas9(D1135V/G1218R/N1286Q/R1335Q/T1337R)
  Promoter: CMV and T7
  Tag / fusion protein: BPNLS (N terminal on insert)
  Cloning method: Gibson Cloning
  Sequencing primers: 5′ oBK6928-CCAAGTCTCCACCCCATTGACG; 3′ oBK219-GGGAGTGGCACCTTCCAGGGTC
Terms and licenses: Academic/Nonprofit Terms; Industry Terms: Not Available to Industry
How to cite: pCMV-SpCas9-VRQR(+N1286Q)-P2A-EGFP (LRF247) was a gift from Benjamin Kleinstiver (Addgene plasmid # 242677 ; http://n2t.net/addgene:242677 ; RRID:Addgene_242677)
