[The description below was written by a language model from this plasmid's Addgene catalogue record and pLannotate feature annotations shown in this document.]
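Description:
pCMV-SpCas9-VRQR(+N1286Q)-P2A-EGFP (LRF247) is an 8.4 kb mammalian expression plasmid for a PAM-variant Streptococcus pyogenes Cas9 nuclease, built by Gibson cloning into the pCMV-T7-SpCas9-P2A-EGFP backbone. It is maintained in E. coli through a high-copy ColE1/pUC-type origin and selected with ampicillin via the β-lactamase gene. Small remnants of lac regulatory elements, an SV40 promoter fragment and a bom fragment in the backbone appear to be cloning vestiges rather than functional parts.

The expression cassette is driven by the human CMV immediate-early enhancer and promoter. A T7 promoter sits immediately upstream of the coding sequence, which also allows in vitro transcription of the mRNA. The open reading frame encodes human codon-optimized SpCas9 carrying the VRQR substitutions (D1135V, G1218R, R1335Q, T1337R) plus an additional N1286Q change. VRQR is an engineered variant known for altered PAM recognition, but the record does not state what N1286Q contributes. According to the construct name, Cas9 is followed by a bipartite SV40 nuclear localization signal and a 3xFLAG epitope for detection. The catalogue tag field instead lists the BPNLS as N-terminal, and the NLS is not annotated separately in the feature table. A P2A self-cleaving peptide then links the nuclease to EGFP, so one transcript yields separate Cas9 and fluorescent proteins, and green fluorescence marks transfected cells. The bovine growth hormone polyadenylation signal terminates the transcript.

No guide RNA cassette is annotated, so the guide must be supplied from a separate source. The plasmid is suited to transient transfection for genome-editing experiments, and it was deposited with a study developing a bespoke Cas9 base editor to treat a vascular disease in mice.
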