Features (pLannotate 1.2.2; 18 found; start..end, strand, type, name):
    132..335     +  promoter       CMV promoter: human cytomegalovirus (CMV) immediate early promoter
    377..395     +  promoter       T7 promoter: promoter for bacteriophage T7 RNA polymerase
    409..2127    +  CDS            Cas9(N): N-terminal portion of Streptococcus pyogenes Cas9 (Zetsche et al., 2015)
   2014..4512    +  CDS            Cas9(C): C-terminal portion of Streptococcus pyogenes Cas9 (Zetsche et al., 2015)
   4600..4665    +  CDS            3xFLAG: three tandem FLAG® epitope tags, followed by an enterokinase cleavage site
   4741..5457    +  CDS            EGFP: EGFP is a basic (constitutively fluorescent) green fluorescent protein published in 1996, derived from Aequorea victoria. It is reported to be a rapidly-maturing weak dimer with moderate acid sensitivity.
   5512..5736    +  polyA_signal   bGH poly(A) signal: bovine growth hormone polyadenylation signal
   5740..5761    +  promoter       SV40 promoter (fragment): SV40 enhancer and early promoter
   5766..5782    +  misc_feature   MCS (fragment): pBluescript multiple cloning site
   5831..5847    -  protein_bind   lac operator: The lac repressor binds to the lac operator to inhibit transcription in E. coli. This inhibition can be relieved by adding lactose or isopropyl-β-D-thiogalactopyranoside (IPTG). lac repressor encoded by lacI
   5855..5885    -  promoter       lac promoter: promoter for the E. coli lac operon
   5900..5921    -  protein_bind   CAP binding site: CAP binding activates transcription in the presence of cAMP. E. coli catabolite activator protein
   5934..6026    -  CDS            lacI (fragment): lac repressor; lacI; The lac repressor binds to the lac operator to inhibit transcription in E. coli. This inhibition can be relieved by adding lactose or isopropyl-β-D-thiogalactopyranoside (IPTG).
   6209..6797    -  rep_origin     ori: high-copy-number ColE1/pMB1/pBR322/pUC origin of replication
   6968..7828    -  CDS            AmpR: β-lactamase; bla; confers resistance to ampicillin, carbenicillin, and related antibiotics
   7829..7933    -  promoter       AmpR promoter: bla
   8004..8048    -  misc_feature   bom (fragment): basis of mobility region from pBR322
   8203..131     +  enhancer       CMV enhancer (across the origin): human cytomegalovirus immediate early enhancer
>Addgene plasmid #242677 | pCMV-SpCas9-VRQR(+N1286Q)-P2A-EGFP (LRF247) | addgene full sequence | sequence record 488986 | Addgene NGS Result
ATATGCCAAGTACGCCCCCTATTGACGTCAATGACGGTAAATGGCCCGCCTGGCATTATGCCCAGTACAT
GACCTTATGGGACTTTCCTACTTGGCAGTACATCTACGTATTAGTCATCGCTATTACCATGGTGATGCGG
TTTTGGCAGTACATCAATGGGCGTGGATAGCGGTTTGACTCACGGGGATTTCCAAGTCTCCACCCCATTG
ACGTCAATGGGAGTTTGTTTTGGCACCAAAATCAACGGGACTTTCCAAAATGTCGTAACAACTCCGCCCC
ATTGACGCAAATGGGCGGTAGGCGTGTACGGTGGGAGGTCTATATAAGCAGAGCTGGTTTAGTGAACCGT
CAGATCCGCTAGAGATCCGCGGCCGCTAATACGACTCACTATAGGGAGAGCCGCCACCATGGACAAGAAG
TACAGCATCGGCCTGGACATCGGCACCAACTCTGTGGGCTGGGCCGTGATCACCGACGAGTACAAGGTGC
CCAGCAAGAAATTCAAGGTGCTGGGCAACACCGACCGGCACAGCATCAAGAAGAACCTGATCGGAGCCCT
GCTGTTCGACAGCGGCGAAACAGCCGAGGCCACCCGGCTGAAGAGAACCGCCAGAAGAAGATACACCAGA
CGGAAGAACCGGATCTGCTATCTGCAAGAGATCTTCAGCAACGAGATGGCCAAGGTGGACGACAGCTTCT
TCCACAGACTGGAAGAGTCCTTCCTGGTGGAAGAGGATAAGAAGCACGAGCGGCACCCCATCTTCGGCAA
CATCGTGGACGAGGTGGCCTACCACGAGAAGTACCCCACCATCTACCACCTGAGAAAGAAACTGGTGGAC
AGCACCGACAAGGCCGACCTGCGGCTGATCTATCTGGCCCTGGCCCACATGATCAAGTTCCGGGGCCACT
TCCTGATCGAGGGCGACCTGAACCCCGACAACAGCGACGTGGACAAGCTGTTCATCCAGCTGGTGCAGAC
CTACAACCAGCTGTTCGAGGAAAACCCCATCAACGCCAGCGGCGTGGACGCCAAGGCCATCCTGTCTGCC
AGACTGAGCAAGAGCAGACGGCTGGAAAATCTGATCGCCCAGCTGCCCGGCGAGAAGAAGAATGGCCTGT
TCGGAAACCTGATTGCCCTGAGCCTGGGCCTGACCCCCAACTTCAAGAGCAACTTCGACCTGGCCGAGGA
TGCCAAACTGCAGCTGAGCAAGGACACCTACGACGACGACCTGGACAACCTGCTGGCCCAGATCGGCGAC
CAGTACGCCGACCTGTTTCTGGCCGCCAAGAACCTGTCCGACGCCATCCTGCTGAGCGACATCCTGAGAG
TGAACACCGAGATCACCAAGGCCCCCCTGAGCGCCTCTATGATCAAGAGATACGACGAGCACCACCAGGA
CCTGACCCTGCTGAAAGCTCTCGTGCGGCAGCAGCTGCCTGAGAAGTACAAAGAGATTTTCTTCGACCAG
AGCAAGAACGGCTACGCCGGCTACATTGACGGCGGAGCCAGCCAGGAAGAGTTCTACAAGTTCATCAAGC
CCATCCTGGAAAAGATGGACGGCACCGAGGAACTGCTCGTGAAGCTGAACAGAGAGGACCTGCTGCGGAA
GCAGCGGACCTTCGACAACGGCAGCATCCCCCACCAGATCCACCTGGGAGAGCTGCACGCCATTCTGCGG
CGGCAGGAAGATTTTTACCCATTCCTGAAGGACAACCGGGAAAAGATCGAGAAGATCCTGACCTTCCGCA
TCCCCTACTACGTGGGCCCTCTGGCCAGGGGAAACAGCAGATTCGCCTGGATGACCAGAAAGAGCGAGGA
AACCATCACCCCCTGGAACTTCGAGGAAGTGGTGGACAAGGGCGCTTCCGCCCAGAGCTTCATCGAGCGG
ATGACCAACTTCGATAAGAACCTGCCCAACGAGAAGGTGCTGCCCAAGCACAGCCTGCTGTACGAGTACT
TCACCGTGTATAACGAGCTGACCAAAGTGAAATACGTGACCGAGGGAATGAGAAAGCCCGCCTTCCTGAG
CGGCGAGCAGAAAAAGGCCATCGTGGACCTGCTGTTCAAGACCAACCGGAAAGTGACCGTGAAGCAGCTG
AAAGAGGACTACTTCAAGAAAATCGAGTGCTTCGACTCCGTGGAAATCTCCGGCGTGGAAGATCGGTTCA
ACGCCTCCCTGGGCACATACCACGATCTGCTGAAAATTATCAAGGACAAGGACTTCCTGGACAATGAGGA
AAACGAGGACATTCTGGAAGATATCGTGCTGACCCTGACACTGTTTGAGGACAGAGAGATGATCGAGGAA
CGGCTGAAAACCTATGCCCACCTGTTCGACGACAAAGTGATGAAGCAGCTGAAGCGGCGGAGATACACCG
GCTGGGGCAGGCTGAGCCGGAAGCTGATCAACGGCATCCGGGACAAGCAGTCCGGCAAGACAATCCTGGA
TTTCCTGAAGTCCGACGGCTTCGCCAACAGAAACTTCATGCAGCTGATCCACGACGACAGCCTGACCTTT
AAAGAGGACATCCAGAAAGCCCAGGTGTCCGGCCAGGGCGATAGCCTGCACGAGCACATTGCCAATCTGG
CCGGCAGCCCCGCCATTAAGAAGGGCATCCTGCAGACAGTGAAGGTGGTGGACGAGCTCGTGAAAGTGAT
GGGCCGGCACAAGCCCGAGAACATCGTGATCGAAATGGCCAGAGAGAACCAGACCACCCAGAAGGGACAG
AAGAACAGCCGCGAGAGAATGAAGCGGATCGAAGAGGGCATCAAAGAGCTGGGCAGCCAGATCCTGAAAG
AACACCCCGTGGAAAACACCCAGCTGCAGAACGAGAAGCTGTACCTGTACTACCTGCAGAATGGGCGGGA
TATGTACGTGGACCAGGAACTGGACATCAACCGGCTGTCCGACTACGATGTGGACCATATCGTGCCTCAG
AGCTTTCTGAAGGACGACTCCATCGACAACAAGGTGCTGACCAGAAGCGACAAGAACCGGGGCAAGAGCG
ACAACGTGCCCTCCGAAGAGGTCGTGAAGAAGATGAAGAACTACTGGCGGCAGCTGCTGAACGCCAAGCT
GATTACCCAGAGAAAGTTCGACAATCTGACCAAGGCCGAGAGAGGCGGCCTGAGCGAACTGGATAAGGCC
GGCTTCATCAAGAGACAGCTGGTGGAAACCCGGCAGATCACAAAGCACGTGGCACAGATCCTGGACTCCC
GGATGAACACTAAGTACGACGAGAATGACAAGCTGATCCGGGAAGTGAAAGTGATCACCCTGAAGTCCAA
GCTGGTGTCCGATTTCCGGAAGGATTTCCAGTTTTACAAAGTGCGCGAGATCAACAACTACCACCACGCC
CACGACGCCTACCTGAACGCCGTCGTGGGAACCGCCCTGATCAAAAAGTACCCTAAGCTGGAAAGCGAGT
TCGTGTACGGCGACTACAAGGTGTACGACGTGCGGAAGATGATCGCCAAGAGCGAGCAGGAAATCGGCAA
GGCTACCGCCAAGTACTTCTTCTACAGCAACATCATGAACTTTTTCAAGACCGAGATTACCCTGGCCAAC
GGCGAGATCCGGAAGCGGCCTCTGATCGAGACAAACGGCGAAACCGGGGAGATCGTGTGGGATAAGGGCC
GGGATTTTGCCACCGTGCGGAAAGTGCTGAGCATGCCCCAAGTGAATATCGTGAAAAAGACCGAGGTGCA
GACAGGCGGCTTCAGCAAAGAGTCTATCCTGCCCAAGAGGAACAGCGATAAGCTGATCGCCAGAAAGAAG
GACTGGGACCCTAAGAAGTACGGCGGCTTCGTGAGCCCCACCGTGGCCTATTCTGTGCTGGTGGTGGCCA
AAGTGGAAAAGGGCAAGTCCAAGAAACTGAAGAGTGTGAAAGAGCTGCTGGGGATCACCATCATGGAAAG
AAGCAGCTTCGAGAAGAATCCCATCGACTTTCTGGAAGCCAAGGGCTACAAAGAAGTGAAAAAGGACCTG
ATCATCAAGCTGCCTAAGTACTCCCTGTTCGAGCTGGAAAACGGCCGGAAGAGAATGCTGGCCTCTGCCA
GAGAACTGCAGAAGGGAAACGAACTGGCCCTGCCCTCCAAATATGTGAACTTCCTGTACCTGGCCAGCCA
CTATGAGAAGCTGAAGGGCTCCCCCGAGGATAATGAGCAGAAACAGCTGTTTGTGGAACAGCACAAGCAC
TACCTGGACGAGATCATCGAGCAGATCAGCGAGTTCTCCAAGAGAGTGATCCTGGCCGACGCTCAGCTGG
ACAAAGTGCTGTCCGCCTACAACAAGCACCGGGATAAGCCCATCAGAGAGCAGGCCGAGAATATCATCCA
CCTGTTTACCCTGACCAATCTGGGAGCCCCTGCCGCCTTCAAGTACTTTGACACCACCATCGACCGGAAG
CAGTACAGAAGCACCAAAGAGGTGCTGGACGCCACCCTGATCCACCAGAGCATCACCGGCCTGTACGAGA
CACGGATCGACCTGTCTCAGCTGGGAGGCGACGGATCCGGCGGAGGCGGAAGCGGGAAAAGAACCGCCGA
CGGCAGCGAATTCGAGCCCAAGAAGAAGAGGAAAGTCTCGAGCGGAGGCGACTACAAAGACCATGACGGT
GATTATAAAGATCATGACATCGATTACAAGGATGACGATGACAAGGGAGGCGGTGGAAGCGGCGCAACAA
ACTTCTCTCTGCTGAAACAAGCCGGAGATGTCGAAGAGAATCCTGGACCGATGGTGAGCAAGGGCGAGGA
GCTGTTCACCGGGGTGGTGCCCATCCTGGTCGAGCTGGACGGCGACGTAAACGGCCACAAGTTCAGCGTG
TCCGGCGAGGGCGAGGGCGATGCCACCTACGGCAAGCTGACCCTGAAGTTCATCTGCACCACCGGCAAGC
TGCCCGTGCCCTGGCCCACCCTCGTGACCACCCTGACCTACGGCGTGCAGTGCTTCAGCCGCTACCCCGA
CCACATGAAGCAGCACGACTTCTTCAAGTCCGCCATGCCCGAAGGCTACGTCCAGGAGCGCACCATCTTC
TTCAAGGACGACGGCAACTACAAGACCCGCGCCGAGGTGAAGTTCGAGGGCGACACCCTGGTGAACCGCA
TCGAGCTGAAGGGCATCGACTTCAAGGAGGACGGCAACATCCTGGGGCACAAGCTGGAGTACAACTACAA
CAGCCACAACGTCTATATCATGGCCGACAAGCAGAAGAACGGCATCAAGGTGAACTTCAAGATCCGCCAC
AACATCGAGGACGGCAGCGTGCAGCTCGCCGACCACTACCAGCAGAACACCCCCATCGGCGACGGCCCCG
TGCTGCTGCCCGACAACCACTACCTGAGCACCCAGTCCGCCCTGAGCAAAGACCCCAACGAGAAGCGCGA
TCACATGGTCCTGCTGGAGTTCGTGACCGCCGCCGGGATCACTCTCGGCATGGACGAGCTGTACAAGTGA
CCGGTCATCATCACCATCACCATTGAGTTTAAACCCGCTGATCAGCCTCGACTGTGCCTTCTAGTTGCCA
GCCATCTGTTGTTTGCCCCTCCCCCGTGCCTTCCTTGACCCTGGAAGGTGCCACTCCCACTGTCCTTTCC
TAATAAAATGAGGAAATTGCATCGCATTGTCTGAGTAGGTGTCATTCTATTCTGGGGGGTGGGGTGGGGC
AGGACAGCAAGGGGGAGGATTGGGAAGACAATAGCAGGCATGCTGGGGATGCGGTGGGCTCTATGGCTTC
TGAGGCGGAAAGAACCAGCTGGGGCTCGATACCGTCGACCTCTAGCTAGAGCTTGGCGTAATCATGGTCA
TAGCTGTTTCCTGTGTGAAATTGTTATCCGCTCACAATTCCACACAACATACGAGCCGGAAGCATAAAGT
GTAAAGCCTAGGGTGCCTAATGAGTGAGCTAACTCACATTAATTGCGTTGCGCTCACTGCCCGCTTTCCA
GTCGGGAAACCTGTCGTGCCAGCTGCATTAATGAATCGGCCAACGCGCGGGGAGAGGCGGTTTGCGTATT
GGGCGCTCTTCCGCTTCCTCGCTCACTGACTCGCTGCGCTCGGTCGTTCGGCTGCGGCGAGCGGTATCAG
CTCACTCAAAGGCGGTAATACGGTTATCCACAGAATCAGGGGATAACGCAGGAAAGAACATGTGAGCAAA
AGGCCAGCAAAAGGCCAGGAACCGTAAAAAGGCCGCGTTGCTGGCGTTTTTCCATAGGCTCCGCCCCCCT
GACGAGCATCACAAAAATCGACGCTCAAGTCAGAGGTGGCGAAACCCGACAGGACTATAAAGATACCAGG
CGTTTCCCCCTGGAAGCTCCCTCGTGCGCTCTCCTGTTCCGACCCTGCCGCTTACCGGATACCTGTCCGC
CTTTCTCCCTTCGGGAAGCGTGGCGCTTTCTCATAGCTCACGCTGTAGGTATCTCAGTTCGGTGTAGGTC
GTTCGCTCCAAGCTGGGCTGTGTGCACGAACCCCCCGTTCAGCCCGACCGCTGCGCCTTATCCGGTAACT
ATCGTCTTGAGTCCAACCCGGTAAGACACGACTTATCGCCACTGGCAGCAGCCACTGGTAACAGGATTAG
CAGAGCGAGGTATGTAGGCGGTGCTACAGAGTTCTTGAAGTGGTGGCCTAACTACGGCTACACTAGAAGA
ACAGTATTTGGTATCTGCGCTCTGCTGAAGCCAGTTACCTTCGGAAAAAGAGTTGGTAGCTCTTGATCCG
GCAAACAAACCACCGCTGGTAGCGGTGGTTTTTTTGTTTGCAAGCAGCAGATTACGCGCAGAAAAAAAGG
ATCTCAAGAAGATCCTTTGATCTTTTCTACGGGGTCTGACGCTCAGTGGAACGAAAACTCACGTTAAGGG
ATTTTGGTCATGAGATTATCAAAAAGGATCTTCACCTAGATCCTTTTAAATTAAAAATGAAGTTTTAAAT
CAATCTAAAGTATATATGAGTAAACTTGGTCTGACAGTTACCAATGCTTAATCAGTGAGGCACCTATCTC
AGCGATCTGTCTATTTCGTTCATCCATAGTTGCCTGACTCCCCGTCGTGTAGATAACTACGATACGGGAG
GGCTTACCATCTGGCCCCAGTGCTGCAATGATACCGCGAGACCCACGCTCACCGGCTCCAGATTTATCAG
CAATAAACCAGCCAGCCGGAAGGGCCGAGCGCAGAAGTGGTCCTGCAACTTTATCCGCCTCCATCCAGTC
TATTAATTGTTGCCGGGAAGCTAGAGTAAGTAGTTCGCCAGTTAATAGTTTGCGCAACGTTGTTGCCATT
GCTACAGGCATCGTGGTGTCACGCTCGTCGTTTGGTATGGCTTCATTCAGCTCCGGTTCCCAACGATCAA
GGCGAGTTACATGATCCCCCATGTTGTGCAAAAAAGCGGTTAGCTCCTTCGGTCCTCCGATCGTTGTCAG
AAGTAAGTTGGCCGCAGTGTTATCACTCATGGTTATGGCAGCACTGCATAATTCTCTTACTGTCATGCCA
TCCGTAAGATGCTTTTCTGTGACTGGTGAGTACTCAACCAAGTCATTCTGAGAATAGTGTATGCGGCGAC
CGAGTTGCTCTTGCCCGGCGTCAATACGGGATAATACCGCGCCACATAGCAGAACTTTAAAAGTGCTCAT
CATTGGAAAACGTTCTTCGGGGCGAAAACTCTCAAGGATCTTACCGCTGTTGAGATCCAGTTCGATGTAA
CCCACTCGTGCACCCAACTGATCTTCAGCATCTTTTACTTTCACCAGCGTTTCTGGGTGAGCAAAAACAG
GAAGGCAAAATGCCGCAAAAAAGGGAATAAGGGCGACACGGAAATGTTGAATACTCATACTCTTCCTTTT
TCAATATTATTGAAGCATTTATCAGGGTTATTGTCTCATGAGCGGATACATATTTGAATGTATTTAGAAA
AATAAACAAATAGGGGTTCCGCGCACATTTCCCCGAAAAGTGCCACCTGACGTCGACGGATCGGGAGATC
GATCTCCCGATCCCCTAGGGTCGACTCTCAGTACAATCTGCTCTGATGCCGCATAGTTAAGCCAGTATCT
GCTCCCTGCTTGTGTGTTGGAGGTCGCTGAGTAGTGCGCGAGCAAAATTTAAGCTACAACAAGGCAAGGC
TTGACCGACAATTGCATGAAGAATCTGCTTAGGGTTAGGCGTTTTGCGCTGCTTCGCGATGTACGGGCCA
GATATACGCGTTGACATTGATTATTGACTAGTTATTAATAGTAATCAATTACGGGGTCATTAGTTCATAG
CCCATATATGGAGTTCCGCGTTACATAACTTACGGTAAATGGCCCGCCTGGCTGACCGCCCAACGACCCC
CGCCCATTGACGTCAATAATGACGTATGTTCCCATAGTAACGCCAATAGGGACTTTCCATTGACGTCAAT
GGGTGGAGTATTTACGGTAAACTGCCCACTTGGCAGTACATCAAGTGTATC
